LOCUS       Exported 5952 bp ds-DNA circular SYN 12-MAY-2021
DEFINITION  Expresses C-terminally HA-tagged Arf6(T27N) in mammalian cells.
ACCESSION   .
VERSION     .
KEYWORDS    pcDNA3/hArf6(T27N)-HA
SOURCE      synthetic DNA construct
  ORGANISM  synthetic DNA construct
REFERENCE   1 (bases 1 to 5952)
  AUTHORS   Makyio H, Ohgi M, Takei T, Takahashi S, Takatsu H, Katoh Y, Hanai A,
            Ueda T, Kanaho Y, Xie Y, Shin HW, Kamikubo H, Kataoka M, Kawasaki M,
            Kato R, Wakatsuki S, Nakayama K
  TITLE     Structural basis for Arf6-MKLP1 complex formation on the Flemming
            body responsible for cytokinesis.
  JOURNAL   EMBO J. 2012 May 30;31(11):2590-603. doi: 10.1038/emboj.2012.89.
            Epub 2012 Apr 20.
  PUBMED    22522702
REFERENCE   2 (bases 1 to 5952)
  AUTHORS   .
  TITLE     Direct Submission
  JOURNAL   Exported May 12, 2021 from SnapGene Server 1.1.58
            http://www.snapgene.com
FEATURES             Location/Qualifiers
     source          1..5952
                     /organism="synthetic DNA construct"
                     /mol_type="other DNA"
     CDS             98..124
                     /codon_start=1
                     /product="HA (human influenza hemagglutinin) epitope tag"
                     /label=HA
                     /translation="YPYDVPDYA"
     primer_bind     complement(127..143)
                     /label=SK primer
                     /note="common sequencing primer, one of multiple similar
                     variants"
     primer_bind     complement(127..143)
                     /label=pBluescriptSK
                     /note="For pBluescript vector"
     promoter        complement(153..171)
                     /label=SP6 promoter
                     /note="promoter for bacteriophage SP6 RNA polymerase"
     primer_bind     complement(154..171)
                     /label=SP6
                     /note="SP6 promoter, forward primer"
     primer_bind     complement(191..208)
                     /label=BGH-rev
                     /note="Bovine growth hormone terminator, reverse primer.
                     Also called BGH reverse"
     polyA_signal    197..421
                     /label=bGH poly(A) signal
                     /note="bovine growth hormone polyadenylation signal"
     rep_origin      467..895
                     /direction=RIGHT
                     /label=f1 ori
                     /note="f1 bacteriophage origin of replication; arrow
                     indicates direction of (+) strand synthesis"
     primer_bind     complement(554..573)
                     /label=F1ori-R
                     /note="F1 origin, reverse primer"
     primer_bind     764..785
                     /label=F1ori-F
                     /note="F1 origin, forward primer"
     primer_bind     complement(904..924)
                     /label=pBABE 3'
                     /note="SV40 enhancer, reverse primer for pBABE vectors"
     promoter        909..1238
                     /label=SV40 promoter
                     /note="SV40 enhancer and early promoter"
     rep_origin      1089..1224
                     /label=SV40 ori
                     /note="SV40 origin of replication"
     primer_bind     1151..1170
                     /label=SV40pro-F
                     /note="SV40 promoter/origin, forward primer"
     CDS             1305..2099
                     /codon_start=1
                     /gene="aph(3')-II (or nptII)"
                     /product="aminoglycoside phosphotransferase from Tn5"
                     /label=NeoR/KanR
                     /note="confers resistance to neomycin, kanamycin, and G418
                     (Geneticin(R))"
                     /translation="MIEQDGLHAGSPAAWVERLFGYDWAQQTIGCSDAAVFRLSAQGRP
                     VLFVKTDLSGALNELQDEAARLSWLATTGVPCAAVLDVVTEAGRDWLLLGEVPGQDLLS
                     SHLAPAEKVSIMADAMRRLHTLDPATCPFDHQAKHRIERARTRMEAGLVDQDDLDEEHQ
                     GLAPAELFARLKARMPDGEDLVVTHGDACLPNIMVENGRFSGFIDCGRLGVADRYQDIA
                     LATRDIAEELGGEWADRFLVLYGIAAPDSQRIAFYRLLDEFF"
     primer_bind     complement(1359..1378)
                     /label=Neo-R
                     /note="Neomycin resistance gene, reverse primer"
     primer_bind     1969..1988
                     /label=Neo-F
                     /note="Neomycin resistance gene, forward primer"
     polyA_signal    2273..2394
                     /label=SV40 poly(A) signal
                     /note="SV40 polyadenylation signal"
     primer_bind     complement(2310..2329)
                     /label=SV40pA-R
                     /note="SV40 polyA, reverse primer"
     primer_bind     2364..2383
                     /label=EBV-rev
                     /note="SV40 polyA terminator, reverse primer"
     primer_bind     complement(2443..2459)
                     /label=M13 rev
                     /note="common sequencing primer, one of multiple similar
                     variants"
     primer_bind     complement(2443..2459)
                     /label=M13 Reverse
                     /note="In lacZ gene. Also called M13-rev"
     primer_bind     complement(2456..2478)
                     /label=M13/pUC Reverse
                     /note="In lacZ gene"
     protein_bind    2467..2483
                     /label=lac operator
                     /bound_moiety="lac repressor encoded by lacI"
                     /note="The lac repressor binds to the lac operator to
                     inhibit transcription in E. coli. This inhibition can be
                     relieved by adding lactose or
                     isopropyl-beta-D-thiogalactopyranoside (IPTG)."
     promoter        complement(2491..2521)
                     /label=lac promoter
                     /note="promoter for the E. coli lac operon"
     protein_bind    2536..2557
                     /label=CAP binding site
                     /bound_moiety="E. coli catabolite activator protein"
                     /note="CAP binding activates transcription in the presence
                     of cAMP."
     primer_bind     complement(2674..2691)
                     /label=L4440
                     /note="L4440 vector, forward primer"
     rep_origin      complement(2845..3433)
                     /direction=LEFT
                     /label=ori
                     /note="high-copy-number ColE1/pMB1/pBR322/pUC origin of
                     replication"
     primer_bind     complement(2925..2944)
                     /label=pBR322ori-F
                     /note="pBR322 origin, forward primer"
     CDS             complement(3604..4464)
                     /codon_start=1
                     /gene="bla"
                     /product="beta-lactamase"
                     /label=AmpR
                     /note="confers resistance to ampicillin, carbenicillin, and
                     related antibiotics"
                     /translation="MSIQHFRVALIPFFAAFCLPVFAHPETLVKVKDAEDQLGARVGYI
                     ELDLNSGKILESFRPEERFPMMSTFKVLLCGAVLSRIDAGQEQLGRRIHYSQNDLVEYS
                     PVTEKHLTDGMTVRELCSAAITMSDNTAANLLLTTIGGPKELTAFLHNMGDHVTRLDRW
                     EPELNEAIPNDERDTTMPVAMATTLRKLLTGELLTLASRQQLIDWMEADKVAGPLLRSA
                     LPAGWFIADKSGAGERGSRGIIAALGPDGKPSRIVVIYTTGSQATMDERNRQIAEIGAS
                     LIKHW"
     primer_bind     4227..4246
                     /label=Amp-R
                     /note="Ampicillin resistance gene, reverse primer"
     promoter        complement(4465..4569)
                     /gene="bla"
                     /label=AmpR promoter
     primer_bind     complement(4644..4663)
                     /label=pRS-marker
                     /note="pRS vectors, use to sequence yeast selectable
                     marker"
     enhancer        4835..5214
                     /label=CMV enhancer
                     /note="human cytomegalovirus immediate early enhancer"
     promoter        5215..5418
                     /label=CMV promoter
                     /note="human cytomegalovirus (CMV) immediate early
                     promoter"
     primer_bind     5369..5389
                     /label=CMV-F
                     /note="Human CMV immediate early promoter, forward primer"
     primer_bind     5463..5482
                     /label=T7
                     /note="T7 promoter, forward primer"
     promoter        5463..5481
                     /label=T7 promoter
                     /note="promoter for bacteriophage T7 RNA polymerase"
     regulatory      5513..5522
                     /regulatory_class="other"
                     /note="vertebrate consensus sequence for strong initiation
                     of translation (Kozak, 1987)"
ORIGIN
        1 ggacaggaac tggtatgtgc agccctcctg tgccacctca ggggacggac tctatgaggg
       61 gctcacatgg ttaacctcta actacaaatc tctcgagtat ccatacgatg taccagacta
      121 cgcagagatc cactagttct agagggccct attctatagt gtcacctaaa tgctagagct
      181 cgctgatcag cctcgactgt gccttctagt tgccagccat ctgttgtttg cccctccccc
      241 gtgccttcct tgaccctgga aggtgccact cccactgtcc tttcctaata aaatgaggaa
      301 attgcatcgc attgtctgag taggtgtcat tctattctgg ggggtggggt ggggcaggac
      361 agcaaggggg aggattggga agacaatagc aggcatgctg gggatgcggt gggctctatg
      421 gcttctgagg cggaaagaac cagctggggc tctagggggt atccccnnnn nnnnnnnnnn
      481 nnnnnnnnnn nnnnnnnnnn nnnnnnnnnn nnnnnnnnnn nnnnnnnnnn nnnnnnnnnn
      541 nnnnnnnnnn nnnnnnnnnn nnnnnnnnnn nnnnnnnnnn nnnnnnnnnn cnnnnnnnnn
      601 nnnnnnnnnn nnnnnnnnnn nnnnnnnnnn nnnnnnnnnn nnnnnnnnnn nnnnnnnnnn
      661 nnnnnnnnnn nnnnnnnnnn nnannnnnnn nnnnnnnnnn nnnnnnnnnn nnnnnnnnnn
      721 nnnnnnnnnn nncctttgac gttggagtcc acgttcttta atagtggact cttgttccaa
      781 actggaacaa cactcaaccc tatctcggtc tattcttttg atttataagg gattttgccg
      841 atttcggcct attggttaaa aaatgagctg atttaacaaa aatttaacgc gaattaattc
      901 tgtggaatgt gtgtcagtta gggtgtggaa agtccccagg ctccccagca ggcagaagta
      961 tgcaaagcat gcatctcaat tagtcagcaa ccaggtgtgg aaagtcccca ggctccccag
     1021 caggcagaag tatgcaaagc atgcatctca attagtcagc aaccatagtc ccgcccctaa
     1081 ctccgcccat cccgccccta actccgccca gttccgccca ttctccgccc catggctgac
     1141 taattttttt tatttatgca gaggccgagg ccgcctctgc ctctgagcta ttccagaagt
     1201 agtgaggagg cttttttgga ggcctaggct tttgcaaaaa gctcccggga gcttgtatat
     1261 ccattttcgg atctgatcaa gagacaggat gaggatcgtt tcgcatgatt gaacaagatg
     1321 gattgcacgc aggttctccg gccgcttggg tggagaggct attcggctat gactgggcac
     1381 aacagacaat cggctgctct gatgccgccg tgttccggct gtcagcgcag gggcgcccgg
     1441 ttctttttgt caagaccgac ctgtccggtg ccctgaatga actgcaggac gaggcagcgc
     1501 ggctatcgtg gctggccacg acgggcgttc cttgcgcagc tgtgctcgac gttgtcactg
     1561 aagcgggaag ggactggctg ctattgggcg aagtgccggg gcaggatctc ctgtcatctc
     1621 accttgctcc tgccgagaaa gtatccatca tggctgatgc aatgcggcgg ctgcatacgc
     1681 ttgatccggc tacctgccca ttcgaccacc aagcgaaaca tcgcatcgag cgagcacgta
     1741 ctcggatgga agccggtctt gtcgatcagg atgatctgga cgaagagcat caggggctcg
     1801 cgccagccga actgttcgcc aggctcaagg cgcgcatgcc cgacggcgag gatctcgtcg
     1861 tgacccatgg cgatgcctgc ttgccgaata tcatggtgga aaatggccgc ttttctggat
     1921 tcatcgactg tggccggctg ggtgtggcgg accgctatca ggacatagcg ttggctaccc
     1981 gtgatattgc tgaagagctt ggcggcgaat gggctgaccg cttcctcgtg ctttacggta
     2041 tcgccgctcc cgattcgcag cgcatcgcct tctatcgcct tcttgacgag ttcttctgag
     2101 cgggactctg gggttcgaaa tgaccgacca agcgacgccc aacctgccat cacgagattt
     2161 cgattccacc gccgccttct atgaaaggtt gggcttcgga atcgttttcc gggacgccgg
     2221 ctggatgatc ctccagcgcg gggatctcat gctggagttc ttcgcccacc ccaacttgtt
     2281 tattgcagct tataatggtt acaaataaag caatagcatc acaaatttca caaataaagc
     2341 atttttttca ctgcattcta gttgtggttt gtccaaactc atcaatgtat cttatcatgt
     2401 ctgtataccg tcgacctcta gctagagctt ggcgtaatca tggtcatagc tgtttcctgt
     2461 gtgaaattgt tatccgctca caattccaca caacatacga gccggaagca taaagtgtaa
     2521 agcctggggt gcctaatgag tgagctaact cacattaatt gcgttgcgct cactgcccgc
     2581 tttccagtcg ggaaacctgt cgtgccagct gcattaatga atcggccaac gcgcggggag
     2641 aggcggtttg cgtattgggc gctcttccgc ttcctcgctc actgactcgc tgcgctcggt
     2701 cgttcggctg cggcgagcgg tatcagctca ctcaaaggcg gtaatacggt tatccacaga
     2761 atcaggggat aacgcaggaa agaacatgtg agcaaaaggc cagcaaaagg ccaggaaccg
     2821 taaaaaggcc gcgttgctgg cgtttttcca taggctccgc ccccctgacg agcatcacaa
     2881 aaatcgacgc tcaagtcaga ggtggcgaaa cccgacagga ctataaagat accaggcgtt
     2941 tccccctgga agctccctcg tgcgctctcc tgttccgacc ctgccgctta ccggatacct
     3001 gtccgccttt ctcccttcgg gaagcgtggc gctttctcat agctcacgct gtaggtatct
     3061 cagttcggtg taggtcgttc gctccaagct gggctgtgtg cacgaacccc ccgttcagcc
     3121 cgaccgctgc gccttatccg gtaactatcg tcttgagtcc aacccggtaa gacacgactt
     3181 atcgccactg gcagcagcca ctggtaacag gattagcaga gcgaggtatg taggcggtgc
     3241 tacagagttc ttgaagtggt ggcctaacta cggctacact agaagaacag tatttggtat
     3301 ctgcgctctg ctgaagccag ttaccttcgg aaaaagagtt ggtagctctt gatccggcaa
     3361 acaaaccacc gctggtagcg gtggtttttt tgtttgcaag cagcagatta cgcgcagaaa
     3421 aaaaggatct caagaagatc ctttgatctt ttctacgggg tctgacgctc agtggaacga
     3481 aaactcacgt taagggattt tggtcatgag attatcaaaa aggatcttca cctagatcct
     3541 tttaaattaa aaatgaagtt ttaaatcaat ctaaagtata tatgagtaaa cttggtctga
     3601 cagttaccaa tgcttaatca gtgaggcacc tatctcagcg atctgtctat ttcgttcatc
     3661 catagttgcc tgactccccg tcgtgtagat aactacgata cgggagggct taccatctgg
     3721 ccccagtgct gcaatgatac cgcgagaccc acgctcaccg gctccagatt tatcagcaat
     3781 aaaccagcca gccggaaggg ccgagcgcag aagtggtcct gcaactttat ccgcctccat
     3841 ccagtctatt aattgttgcc gggaagctag agtaagtagt tcgccagtta atagtttgcg
     3901 caacgttgtt gccattgcta caggcatcgt ggtgtcacgc tcgtcgtttg gtatggcttc
     3961 attcagctcc ggttcccaac gatcaaggcg agttacatga tcccccatgt tgtgcaaaaa
     4021 agcggttagc tccttcggtc ctccgatcgt tgtcagaagt aagttggccg cagtgttatc
     4081 actcatggtt atggcagcac tgcataattc tcttactgtc atgccatccg taagatgctt
     4141 ttctgtgact ggtgagtact caaccaagtc attctgagaa tagtgtatgc ggcgaccgag
     4201 ttgctcttgc ccggcgtcaa tacgggataa taccgcgcca catagcagaa ctttaaaagt
     4261 gctcatcatt ggaaaacgtt cttcggggcg aaaactctca aggatcttac cgctgttgag
     4321 atccagttcg atgtaaccca ctcgtgcacc caactgatct tcagcatctt ttactttcac
     4381 cagcgtttct gggtgagcaa aaacaggaag gcaaaatgcc gcaaaaaagg gaataagggc
     4441 gacacggaaa tgttgaatac tcatactctt cctttttcaa tattattgaa gcatttatca
     4501 gggttattgt ctcatgagcg gatacatatt tgaatgtatt tagaaaaata aacaaatagg
     4561 ggttccgcgc acatttcccc gaaaagtgcc acctgacgtc gacggatcgg gagatctccc
     4621 gatcccctat ggtgcactct cagtacaatc tgctctgatg ccgcatagtt aagccagtat
     4681 ctgctccctg cttgtgtgtt ggaggtcgct gagtagtgcg cgagcaaaat ttaagctaca
     4741 acaaggcaag gcttgaccga caattgcatg aagaatctgc ttagggttag gcgttttgcg
     4801 ctgcttcgcg atgtacgggc cagatatacg cgttgacatt gattattgac tagttattaa
     4861 tagtaatcaa ttacggggtc attagttcat agcccatata tggagttccg cgttacataa
     4921 cttacggtaa atggcccgcc tggctgaccg cccaacgacc cccgcccatt gacgtcaata
     4981 atgacgtatg ttcccatagt aacgccaata gggactttcc attgacgtca atgggtggag
     5041 tatttacggt aaactgccca cttggcagta catcaagtgt atcatatgcc aagtacgccc
     5101 cctattgacg tcaatgacgg taaatggccc gcctggcatt atgcccagta catgacctta
     5161 tgggactttc ctacttggca gtacatctac gtattagtca tcgctattac catggtgatg
     5221 cggttttggc agtacatcaa tgggcgtgga tagcggtttg actcacgggg atttccaagt
     5281 ctccacccca ttgacgtcaa tgggagtttg ttttggcacc aaaatcaacg ggactttcca
     5341 aaatgtcgta acaactccgc cccattgacg caaatgggcg gtaggcgtgt acggtgggag
     5401 gtctatataa gcagagctct ctggctaact agagaaccca ctgcttactg gcttatcgaa
     5461 attaatacga ctcactatag ggagacccaa gcttggtacc gagctcggat ctgccaccat
     5521 ggggaaggtg ctatccaaaa tcttcgggaa caaggaaatg cggatcctca tgttgggcct
     5581 ggacgcagcc ggcaagaaca cgatcctgta caagttgaag ctgggccagt cggtgaccac
     5641 cattcccact gtgggtttca acgtggagac ggtgacttac aaaaatgtca agttcaacgt
     5701 atgggatgtg ggcggccagg acaagatccg gccgctctgg cggcattact acactgggac
     5761 ccaaggtctc atcttcgtag tggactgcgc cgaccgcgac cgcatcgatg aggctcgcca
     5821 ggagctgcac cgcattatca atgaccggga gatgagggac gccataatcc tcatcttcgc
     5881 caacaagcag gacctgcccg atgccatgaa accccacgag atccaggaga aactgggcct
     5941 gacccggatt cg
//
